>Addgene plasmid #39630 | KHBD00532 | depositor partial sequence | sequence record 50070 | KHBD00532 sequence 966 bps
ATGGACGCCCCCGACGCCCCGCACACGCCCAAGTACATGGACGGCGGGAACACGGCGGCCAGCGTCACGC
CCGGCATTAACATCCCGGGAAAGTCCGCCTTCGTGGAGCTGCAGCAGCACGCCGCCGCCGGGTACGGCGG
CATCCGGAGCACCTATCAGCATTTCGGACCGCAGGGCGGCCAGGATTCCGGCTTCCCCAGTCCGCGCAGC
GCCCTCGGCTACCCGTTCCCGCCAATGCACCAGAACTCCTACTCCGGCTACCATCTGGGCAGCTACGCCC
CGCCCTGCGCCAGTCCACCGAAGGATGACTTCTCCATCTCCGATAAGTGCGAGGACTCCGGCCTCCGCGT
CAACGGCAAGGGCAAGAAGATGCGCAAGCCCCGCACCATCTACAGCTCGCTGCAACTGCAGCAGCTCAAC
CGCCGCTTCCAGCGTACCCAATACCTGGCCCTGCCGGAGCGAGCGGAGCTGGCGGCGAGTCTGGGCCTCA
CGCAAACGCAGGTGAAAATCTGGTTCCAGAACCGACGCTCCAAGTACAAAAAGATGATGAAGGCGGCCCA
GGGCCCGGGCACCAACAGCGGCATGCCTCTGGGCGGGGGAGGACCCAATCCCGGCCAGCATAGCCCCAAT
CAAATGCACAGTGGCGGTAATAACGGCGGTGGCTCGAACAGCGGCTCACCCTCACATTATCTACCTCCCG
GACACAGTCCAACGCCATCGAGTACACCCGTGTCCGAGCTTTCACCTGAATTCCCACCAACGGGCCTCAG
TCCGCCGACGCAAGCGCCGTGGGACCAGAAACCGCACTGGATCGACCACAAGCCGCCGCCCCAAATGACG
CCACAACCACCTCATCCAGCGGCAACGCTACATCCGCAGACGCACCACCACAACCCGCCGCCCCAGATGG
GTGGCTATGTGCCCCAGTACTGGTACCAGCCCGAGACGAATCCATCACTAGTGACG
