>Addgene plasmid #39630 | KHBD00532 | addgene partial sequence | sequence record 51740 | M13Rev
AATAATGATTTTATTTTGACTGATAGTGACCTGTTCGTTGCAACAAATTGATAAGCAATGCTTTCTTATA
ATGCCAACTTTGTACAAGAAAGTTGGCAACGTCACTAGTGATGGATTCGTCTCGGGCTGGTACCAGTACT
GGGGCACATAGCCACCCATCTGGGGCGGCGGGTTGTGGTGGTGCGTCTGCGGATGTAGCGTTGCCGCTGG
ATGAGGTGGTTGTGGCGTCATTTGGGGCGGCGGCTTGTGGTCGATCCAGTGCGGTTTCTGGTCCCACGGC
GCTTGCGTCGGCGGACTGAGGCCCGTTGGTGGGAATTCAGGTGAAAGCTCGGACACGGGTGTACTCGATG
GCGTTGGACTGTGTCCGGGAGGTAGATAATGTGAGGGTGAGCCGCTGTTCGAGCCACCGCCGTTATTACC
GCCACTGTGCATTTGATTGGGGCTATGCTGGCCGGGATTGGGTCCTCCCCCGCCCAGAGGCATGCCGCTG
TTGGTGCCCGGGCCCTGGGCCGCCTTCATCATCTTTTTGTACTTGGAGCGTCGGTTCTGGAACCAGATTT
TCACCTGCGTTTGCGTGAGGCCCAGACTCGCCGCCAGCTCCGCTCGCTCCGGCAGGGCCAGGTATTGGGT
ACGCTGGAAGCGGCGGTTGAGCTGCTGCAGTTGCAGCGAGCTGTAGATGGTGCGGGGCTTGCGCATCTTC
TTGCCCTTGCCGTTGACGCGGAG
