[The description below was written by a language model from this plasmid's Addgene catalogue record.]
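Description:
KHBD00532 is a Gateway entry clone built on the Invitrogen pDONR221 backbone and carrying the open reading frame of the Drosophila melanogaster gene Distal-less (Dll, CG3629). The insert is recorded as 966 bp in a backbone of about 2.5 kb without insert. The plasmid is maintained in E. coli as a high-copy construct under kanamycin selection. The ORF was introduced by Gateway recombination, which in a pDONR vector normally replaces the donor cassette and leaves the insert flanked by attL sites. No feature table is supplied, so these sites and the origin of replication are inferred from the backbone type rather than listed. M13 forward and reverse primer sites flanking the insert are given for sequence verification.

The record lists no promoter, which fits the role of an entry clone: it is not an expression construct, but a shuttle source from which the coding sequence can be moved by LR recombination into destination vectors that supply their own promoters and tags. The depositor notes that ORFs in this collection were cloned open-ended, without a stop codon, so Dll can be fused in frame to C-terminal tags or domains provided by the destination vector. Such vectors must therefore supply a downstream stop codon.

The clone belongs to a collection of Drosophila ORFs associated with a study on automated protein-DNA interaction screening of Drosophila regulatory elements. This suggests its intended use is generating fusion constructs for such interaction assays, although the specific destination vectors are not stated in the record.
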