Addgene plasmid #39630: KHBD00532
Depositing lab: Bart Deplancke. Depositing organization: Swiss Federal Institute of Technology (EPFL). Publication: Automated protein-DNA interaction screening of Drosophila regulatory elements. Korneel Hens, Jean-Daniel Feuz, Alina Isakova, Antonina Lagovitina, Andreas Massouras, Julien Bryois, Patrick Callaerts, Susan E. Celniker, Bart Deplancke. Nat Methods. 2011 Oct 30;8(12):1065-70. 10.1038/nmeth.1763 PubMed 22037703.
Backbone
  Vector backbone: pDONR221
  Backbone manufacturer: Invitrogen
  Backbone size w/o insert (bp): 2536
  Vector type: Gateway DONR vector
Growth in bacteria
  Bacterial resistance: Kanamycin, 50 μg/mL
  Growth temperature: 37°C
  Growth strain: DH5alpha
  Copy number: High Copy
Gene/Insert
  Gene/Insert name: CG3629 (alt names: FBgn0000157; Dll; Distal-less)
  Species: D. melanogaster (fly)
  Insert size (bp): 966
  Entrez Gene: Dll (a.k.a. Dmel_CG3629, 2.7, Art, Ba, BcDNA:LP01770, CG3629, DLL, Dmel\CG3629, E(Arp), En(Arp), dll, l(2)01092, l(2)387)
  Promoter: none
  Cloning method: Gateway Cloning
  Sequencing primers: 5′ M13-F20; 3′ M13R
Terms and licenses: Academic/Nonprofit Terms; Industry Terms: Not Available to Industry
Depositor comments: Please note that the ORFs in this collection were cloned open-ended (without a stop codon).
How to cite: KHBD00532 was a gift from Bart Deplancke (Addgene plasmid # 39630 ; http://n2t.net/addgene:39630 ; RRID:Addgene_39630)
